>Addgene plasmid #243945 | pUPD3_PARTPRM_J23116 | addgene full sequence | sequence record 487769 | Addgene NGS Result
GGTCTCGGGAGTTGACAGCTAGCTCAGTCCTAGGGACTATGCTAGCTCAAACGAGACCACTCATCGCCCA
ATCACTAGTGAATTCGTTCTATAGTGTCACCTAAATACCATAGAGCCGTTGGTCATAGCTGTTTCCTGTC
CAGGCATCATGACACGGTTATCCACAGAATCAGGGGATAACGCAGGAAAGAACATGTGAGCAAAAGGCCA
GCAAAAGGCCAGGAACCGTAAAAAGGCCGCGTTGCTGGCGTTTTTCCATAGGCTCCGCCCCCCTGACGAG
CATCACAAAAATCGACGCTCAAGTCAGAGGTGGCGAAACCCGACAGGACTATAAAGATACCAGGCGTTTC
CCCCTGGAAGCTCCCTCGTGCGCTCTCCTGTTCCGACCCTGCCGCTTACCGGATACCTGTCCGCCTTTCT
CCCTTCGGGAAGCGTGGCGCTTTCTCATAGCTCACGCTGTAGGTATCTCAGTTCGGTGTAGGTCGTTCGC
TCCAAGCTGGGCTGTGTGCACGAACCCCCCGTTCAGCCCGACCGCTGCGCCTTATCCGGTAACTATCGTC
TTGAGTCCAACCCGGTAAGACACGACTTATCGCCACTGGCAGCAGCCACTGGTAACAGGATTAGCAGAGC
GAGGTATGTAGGCGGTGCTACAGAGTTCTTGAAGTGGTGGCCTAACTACGGCTACACTAGAAGAACAGTA
TTTGGTATCTGCGCTCTGCTGAAGCCAGTTACCTTCGGAAAAAGAGTTGGTAGCTCTTGATCCGGCAAAC
AAACCACCGCTGGTAGCGGTGGTTTTTTTGTTTGCAAGCAGCAGATTACGCGCAGAAAAAAAGGATCTCA
AGAAGATCCTTTGATCTTTTCTACGGGGTCTGACGCTCAGTGGAACGAAAACTCACGTTAAGGGATTTTG
GTCATGAGATTATCAAAAAGGATCTTCACCTAGATCCTTTTGTGATGATCGGCACGTAAGAGGTTCCAAC
TTTCACCATAATGAAATAAGATCACTACCGGGCGTATTTTTTGAGTTATCGAGATTTTCAGGAGCTAAGG
AAGCTAAAATGGAGAAAAAAATCACTGGATATACCACCGTTGATATATCCCAATGGCATCGTAAAGAACA
TTTTGAGGCATTTCAGTCAGTTGCTCAATGTACCTATAACCAGACCGTTCAGCTGGATATTACGGCCTTT
TTAAAGACCGTAAAGAAAAATAAGCACAAGTTTTATCCGGCCTTTATTCACATTCTTGCCCGCCTGATGA
ATGCTCATCCGGAATTCCGTATGGCAATGAAAGACGGTGAGCTGGTGATATGGGATAGTGTTCACCCTTG
TTACACCGTTTTCCATGAGCAAACTGAAACGTTTTCATCGCTCTGGAGTGAATACCACGACGATTTCCGG
CAGTTTCTACACATATATTCGCAAGATGTGGCGTGTTACGGTGAAAACCTGGCCTATTTCCCTAAAGGGT
TTATTGAGAATATGTTTTTCGTGTCAGCCAATCCCTGGGTGAGTTTCACCAGTTTTGATTTAAACGTGGC
CAATATGGACAACTTCTTCGCCCCCGTTTTCACCATGGGCAAATATTATACGCAAGGCGACAAGGTGCTG
ATGCCGCTGGCGATTCAGGTTCATCATGCCGTTTGTGATGGCTTCCATGTCGGCAGAATGCTTAATGAAT
TACAACAGTACTGCGATGAGTGGCAGGGCGGGGCGTAATTTTTTTAAGGCAGTTATTGGTGCCCTTAAAC
GCCTGGTTGCTACGCCTGAATAAGTGATAATAAGCGGATGAATGGCAGAAATTCGATGATAAGCTGTCAA
ACATGATGT
[125 nt withheld, positions 1830-1954]
C
[91 nt withheld, positions 1956-2046]
AGGGTGATGGTTCACGTAGTGGGCCAGCGCCCTGATAGACGGTTTTTCGCCCTTTGACGTTGGAGTCCAC
GTTCTTT
[37 nt withheld, positions 2124-2160]
ACCCTATCTCGGTCTATTCTTTTGATTTATAAGGGATTTTGCCGATTTCGGCCTATTGGTTAAAAAATGA
GCTGATTTAACAAAAATTTAACGCGAATTTTAACAAAATATTAACGCTTACAATTTTAACATTGTAGAAA
CGCATGTAAAACGACGGCCAGTGAATTGTAATACGACTCACTATAGGGTGAATTCCGCTTAGGACCTTAG
ATATTGATCTCAA
Features (pLannotate 1.2.2; 9 found; start..end, strand, type, name):
     12..34      +  promoter       J23119(SpeI) promoter (fragment): bacterial promoter (Registry of Standard Biological Parts BBa J23119) modified to end with an SpeI site
     88..106     -  promoter       SP6 promoter: promoter for bacteriophage SP6 RNA polymerase
    253..841     -  rep_origin     ori: high-copy-number ColE1/pMB1/pBR322/pUC origin of replication
    956..1058    +  promoter       cat promoter: promoter of the E. coli cat gene encoding chloramphenicol acetyltransferase
   1059..1715    +  CDS            cat: CAT_ECOLX - Experimental evidence at protein level: Swiss-Prot protein existence level 1. This enzyme is an effector of chloramphenicol resistance in bacteria. From Escherichia coli. This protein is used as a marker in many commonly used cloning vectors, such as pACYC184.
   1803..1820    -  promoter       tet promoter (fragment): E. coli promoter for tetracycline efflux protein gene
   1831..2286    +  rep_origin     f1 ori (sequence partly withheld): f1 bacteriophage origin of replication; arrow indicates direction of (+) strand synthesis
   2305..2326    -  CDS            lacZα (fragment): LacZα fragment of β-galactosidase; lacZ fragment
   2329..2347    +  promoter       T7 promoter: promoter for bacteriophage T7 RNA polymerase
