[The description below was written by a language model from this plasmid's Addgene catalogue record and pLannotate feature annotations shown in this document.]
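Description:
pUPD3_PARTPRM_J23116 is a small (about 2.4 kb) GoldenBraid2.0 part-domestication plasmid that stores a single standardized DNA part, the synthetic constitutive bacterial promoter J23116, in the pUPD3 entry vector. It belongs to a GoldenBraid2.0 toolkit adapted for E. coli and other enteric bacteria. The plasmid is maintained in E. coli at high copy through a ColE1/pUC-type origin and is selected with chloramphenicol, conferred by the cat gene (chloramphenicol acetyltransferase) driven by its own cat promoter. An f1 bacteriophage origin is also present, along with backbone remnants typical of cloning vectors: flanking T7 and SP6 phage promoters, a short residual lacZα fragment consistent with a blue/white screening cassette displaced by the insert, and a small tet promoter fragment.

The payload is a 36 bp synthetic insert cloned by Golden Gate assembly. The automated annotation labels this region as a fragment of the J23119 promoter. This reflects the fact that J23116 belongs to the same Registry of Standard Biological Parts constitutive promoter family, whose members are variants of the J23119 consensus, and it does not indicate a different insert. As recorded, the part deliberately lacks a ribosome binding site, so it supplies only transcription initiation and must be combined with a separate RBS part, coding sequence and terminator to build a functional transcriptional unit. The plasmid is therefore not an expression construct in its own right but a source of a reusable promoter module, to be released by type IIS restriction and assembled in a defined order with other GoldenBraid parts into destination vectors for constitutive gene expression in bacteria. The record does not state the promoter's relative strength.
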