Addgene plasmid #243945: pUPD3_PARTPRM_J23116
Purpose: GoldenBraid2.0 Constitutive promoter, lacking ribosome binding site.
Depositing lab: Christophe Herman. Depositing organization: Baylor College of Medicine. Publication: GoldenBraid2.0 E. coli: a comprehensive and characterized toolkit for enterics. Cooke MB, Welch KT, Ramirez LD, Wen AX, Marciano DC, Herman C. Synth Biol (Oxf). 2025 Aug 14;10(1):ysaf015. doi: 10.1093/synbio/ysaf015. eCollection 2025. PubMed 40927394.
Backbone
  Vector backbone: pUPD3
  Vector type: Bacterial Expression
Growth in bacteria
  Bacterial resistance: Chloramphenicol, 25 μg/mL
  Growth temperature: 37°C
  Growth strain: DH5alpha
  Copy number: High Copy
Gene/Insert
  Gene/Insert name: J23116
  Species: Synthetic
  Insert size (bp): 36
  Cloning method: Golden Gate
Terms and licenses: Academic/Nonprofit Terms; Industry Terms: Not Available to Industry
How to cite: pUPD3_PARTPRM_J23116 was a gift from Christophe Herman (Addgene plasmid # 243945 ; http://n2t.net/addgene:243945 ; RRID:Addgene_243945)
